Addgene plasmid #44199: BC-GPRC
Depositing lab: Lei Xu. Depositing organization: University of Rochester Medical Center.
Backbone
  Vector backbone: Barcode
  Backbone manufacturer: unknown
  Backbone size w/o insert (bp): 7500
  Total vector size (bp): 8200
  Vector type: Mammalian Expression, Retroviral
  Selectable markers: Puromycin
Growth in bacteria
  Bacterial resistance: Ampicillin, 100 μg/mL
  Growth temperature: 37°C
  Growth strain: DH5alpha
  Copy number: Unknown
Gene/Insert
  Gene/Insert name: human GPR56 C-terminal fragment (alt name: GPR56 CTF)
  Species: H. sapiens (human)
  Insert size (bp): 964
  Mutation: C-terminal fragment of GPR56 starting at amino acid 383, right after the cleavage site in the GPS motif
  GenBank ID: NM_001145770.1 NM_001145771.1
  Entrez Gene: ADGRG1 (a.k.a. BFPP, BPPR, GPR56, TM7LN4, TM7XN1)
  Promoter: LTR
  Tag / fusion protein: none
  Cloning method: Restriction Enzyme; 5′ cloning site AgeI (not destroyed); 3′ cloning site NotI (not destroyed)
  Sequencing primers: 5′ n/a; 3′ n/a
Terms and licenses: Academic/Nonprofit Terms; Industry Terms: Not Available to Industry
How to cite: BC-GPRC was a gift from Lei Xu (Addgene plasmid # 44199 ; http://n2t.net/addgene:44199 ; RRID:Addgene_44199)
