[The description below was written by a language model from this plasmid's Addgene catalogue record and pLannotate feature annotations shown in this document.]
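Description:
BC-GPRC is a mammalian retroviral expression plasmid built on a backbone the record calls "Barcode" (manufacturer unknown). It carries the C-terminal fragment of human GPR56 (ADGRG1). The feature table shows an MSCV-type gammaretroviral architecture: 5′ and 3′ long terminal repeats from murine embryonic stem cell virus, the MESV Ψ packaging signal and a truncated, start-codon-less MMLV gag segment that aids packaging of the genomic RNA. The plasmid is propagated in E. coli through a high-copy ColE1/pUC-type origin with ampicillin resistance (β-lactamase). Short fragments of lacZα, lacI, rop, bom, TcR and env also appear and look like non-functional remnants of earlier cloning steps.

The insert, cloned between AgeI and NotI, encodes GPR56 from amino acid 383 onward. This is the portion immediately after the autoproteolytic cleavage site in the GPS motif, which contains the seven-transmembrane region. The annotation places a mouse preprotrypsin leader directly upstream of the GPR56 coding sequence, presumably to supply a signal peptide for membrane insertion in place of the missing native N-terminus. The catalogue lists no tag. Transcription is driven by the viral LTR, and a downstream EMCV IRES allows translation of puromycin N-acetyltransferase from the same transcript, so transduced cells can be selected with puromycin. A short S-Tag fragment is annotated immediately before PuroR, and an isolated T7 promoter sits upstream of the IRES.

The sequence record is 8,313 nt, slightly larger than the roughly 8.2 kb catalogue estimate. The record does not state a specific application, but the design suits producing retrovirus for stable expression of the isolated GPR56 C-terminal fragment, separate from the N-terminal fragment, in mammalian cells.
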