Features (pLannotate 1.2.2; 23 found; start..end, strand, type, name):
    580..921     +  misc_feature   MESV Ψ: packaging signal of murine embryonic stem cell virus
    988..1404    +  CDS            gag (truncated): truncated Moloney murine leukemia virus (MMLV) gag gene lacking the start codon
   1423..1467    +  CDS            preprotrypsin leader: leader sequence from mouse preprotrypsin
   1468..2403    +  CDS            ADGRG1 (fragment): AGRG1_HUMAN - Also known as GPR56, TM7LN4, TM7XN1. Experimental evidence at protein level: Swiss-Prot protein existence level 1. [ADGRG1 N-terminal fragment]: Plays a critical role in cancer progression by activating VEGFA production and angiogenesis through a signaling pathway mediated by PRKCA (PubMed:21724588). From Homo sapiens (Human).
   2465..2555    -  CDS            lacZα (fragment): LacZα fragment of β-galactosidase; lacZ fragment
   2558..2576    +  promoter       T7 promoter: promoter for bacteriophage T7 RNA polymerase
   2627..3088    +  misc_feature   IRES: internal ribosome entry site (IRES) of the encephalomyocarditis virus (EMCV)
   3108..3128    +  CDS            S-Tag (fragment): affinity and epitope tag derived from pancreatic ribonuclease A
   3129..3727    +  CDS            PuroR: puromycin N-acetyltransferase; pac from Streptomyces; confers resistance to puromycin
   4626..5141    +  LTR            3' LTR: 3' long terminal repeat from murine embryonic stem cell virus
   5334..5350    -  protein_bind   lac operator: The lac repressor binds to the lac operator to inhibit transcription in E. coli. This inhibition can be relieved by adding lactose or isopropyl-β-D-thiogalactopyranoside (IPTG). lac repressor encoded by lacI
   5358..5388    -  promoter       lac promoter: promoter for the E. coli lac operon
   5403..5424    -  protein_bind   CAP binding site: CAP binding activates transcription in the presence of cAMP. E. coli catabolite activator protein
   5437..5529    -  CDS            lacI (fragment): lac repressor; lacI; The lac repressor binds to the lac operator to inhibit transcription in E. coli. This inhibition can be relieved by adding lactose or isopropyl-β-D-thiogalactopyranoside (IPTG).
   5712..6300    -  rep_origin     ori: high-copy-number ColE1/pMB1/pBR322/pUC origin of replication
   6471..7331    -  CDS            AmpR: β-lactamase; bla; confers resistance to ampicillin, carbenicillin, and related antibiotics
   7332..7436    -  promoter       AmpR promoter: bla
   7531..7566    +  CDS            rop (fragment): Rop protein, which maintains plasmids at low copy number; rop
   7668..7767    +  misc_feature   bom (fragment): basis of mobility region from pBR322
   7773..7922    -  CDS            lacZα (fragment): LacZα fragment of β-galactosidase; lacZ fragment
   7926..8171    -  CDS            TcR (fragment): tetracycline efflux protein; tet; confers resistance to tetracycline
   8172..8270    +  CDS            env (fragment): murine leukemia virus gPr80 envelope polyprotein precursor; env; proteolytically cleaved into gp70SU and p15TM subunits
   8312..516     +  LTR            5' LTR (across the origin): 5' long terminal repeat from murine embryonic stem cell virus
>Addgene plasmid #44199 | BC-GPRC | depositor full sequence | sequence record 60058 | BC-GPRC sequence 8313 bps
TGAAAGACCCCACCTGTAGGTTTGGCAAGCTAGCTTAAGTAACGCCATTTTGCAAGGCATGGAAAATACA
TAACTGAGAATAGAGAAGTTCAGATCAAGGTTAGGAACAGAGAGACAGCAGAATATGGGCCAAACAGGAT
ATCTGTGGTAAGCAGTTCCTGCCCCGGCTCAGGGCCAAGAACAGATGGTCCCCAGATGCGGTCCCGCCCT
CAGCAGTTTCTAGAGAACCATCAGATGTTTCCAGGGTGCCCCAAGGACCTGAAAATGACCCTGTGCCTTA
TTTGAACTAACCAATCAGTTCGCTTCTCGCTTCTGTTCGCGCGCTTCTGCTCCCCGAGCTCAATAAAAGA
GCCCACAACCCCTCACTCGGCGCGCCAGTCCTCCGATAGACTGCGTCGCCCGGGTACCCGTATTCCCAAT
AAAGCCTCTTGCTGTTTGCATCCGAATCGTGGACTCGCTGATCCTTGGGAGGGTCTCCTCAGATTGATTG
ACTGCCCACCTCGGGGGTCTTTCATTTGGAGGTTCCACCGAGATTTGGAGACCCCTGCCTAGGGACCACC
GACCCCCCCGCCGGGAGGTAAGCTGGCCAGCGGTCGTTTCGTGTCTGTCTCTGTCTTTGTGCGTGTTTGT
GCCGGCATCTAATGTTTGCGCCTGCGTCTGTACTAGTTAGCTAACTAGCTCTGTATCTGGCGGACCCGTG
GTGGAACTGACGAGTTCTGAACACCCGGCCGCAACCCTGGGAGACGTCCCAGGGACTTTGGGGGCCGTTT
TTGTGGCCCGACCTGAGGAAGGGAGTCGATGTGGAATCCGACCCCGTCAGGATATGTGGTTCTGGTAGGA
GACGAGAACCTAAAACAGTTCCCGCCTCCGTCTGAATTTTTGCTTTCGGTTTGGAACCGAAGCCGCGCGT
CTTGTCTGCTGCAGCGCTGCAGCATCGTTCTGTGTTGTCTCTGTCTGACTGTGTTTCTGTATTTGTCTGA
AAATTAGGGCCAGACTGTTACCACTCCCTTAAGTTTGACCTTAGGTCACTGGAAAGATGTCGAGCGGATC
GCTCACAACCAGTCGGTAGATGTCAAGAAGAGACGTTGGGTTACCTTCTGCTCTGCAGAATGGCCAACCT
TTAACGTCGGATGGCCGCGAGACGGCACCTTTAACCGAGACCTCATCACCCAGGTTAAGATCAAGGTCTT
TTCACCTGGCCCGCATGGACACCCAGACCAGGTCCCCTACATCGTGACCTGGGAAGCCTTGGCTTTTGAC
CCCCCTCCCTGGGTCAAGCCCTTTGTACACCCTAAGCCTCCGCCTCCTCTTCCTCCATCCGCCCCGTCTC
TCCCCCTTGAACCTCCTCGTTCGACCCCGCCTCGATCCTCCCTTTATCCAGCCCTCACTCCTTCTCTAGG
CGCCGGAATTAGATCTACCGGTATGTCTGCACTTCTGATCCTAGCTCTTGTTGGAGCTGCAGTTGCTTTG
ACCTACTTTGCAGTGCTGATGGTCTCCTCGGTGGAGGTGGACGCCGTGCACAAGCACTACCTGAGCCTCC
TCTCCTACGTGGGCTGTGTCGTCTCTGCCCTGGCCTGCCTTGTCACCATTGCCGCCTACCTCTGCTCCAG
GGTGCCCCTGCCGTGCAGGAGGAAACCTCGGGACTACACCATCAAGGTGCACATGAACCTGCTGCTGGCC
GTCTTCCTGCTGGACACGAGCTTCCTGCTCAGCGAGCCGGTGGCCCTGACAGGCTCTGAGGCTGGCTGCC
GAGCCAGTGCCATCTTCCTGCACTTCTCCCTGCTCACCTGCCTTTCCTGGATGGGCCTCGAGGGGTACAA
CCTCTACCGACTCGTGGTGGAGGTCTTTGGCACCTATGTCCCTGGCTACCTACTCAAGCTGAGCGCCATG
GGCTGGGGCTTCCCCATCTTTCTGGTGACGCTGGTGGCCCTGGTGGATGTGGACAACTATGGCCCCATCA
TCTTGGCTGTGCATAGGACTCCAGAGGGCGTCATCTACCCTTCCATGTGCTGGATCCGGGACTCCCTGGT
CAGCTACATCACCAACCTGGGCCTCTTCAGCCTGGTGTTTCTGTTCAACATGGCCATGCTAGCCACCATG
GTGGTGCAGATCCTGCGGCTGCGCCCCCACACCCAAAAGTGGTCACATGTGCTGACACTGCTGGGCCTCA
GCCTGGTCCTTGGCCTGCCCTGGGCCTTGATCTTCTTCTCCTTTGCTTCTGGCACCTTCCAGCTTGTCGT
CCTCTACCTTTTCAGCATCATCACCTCCTTCCAAGGCTTCCTCATCTTCATCTGGTACTGGTCCATGCGG
CTGCAGGCCCGGGGTGGCCCCTCCCCTCTGAAGAGCAACTCAGACAGCGCCAGGCTCCCCATCAGCTCGG
GCAGCACCTCGTCCAGCCGCATCTAGAAGGGCGAATTCTGCAGATATCCATCACACTGGCGGCCGCAGCA
CAGTGGTCGAAATTCTGGCGAAAGGGGGATGTGCTGCAAGGCGATTAAGTTGGGTAACGCCAGGGTTTTC
CCAGTCACGACGTTGTAAAACGACGGCCAGTGAATTGTAATACGACTCACTATAGGGCGAATTAATTCCG
GTTATTTTCCACCATATTGCCGTCTTTTGGCAATGTGAGGGCCCGGAAACCTGGCCCTGTCTTCTTGACG
AGCATTCCTAGGGGTCTTTCCCCTCTCGCCAAAGGAATGCAAGGTCTGTTGAATGTCGTGAAGGAAGCAG
TTCCTCTGGAAGCTTCTTGAAGACAAACAACGTCTGTAGCGACCCTTTGCAGGCAGCGGAACCCCCCACC
TGGCGACAGGTGCCTCTGCGGCCAAAAGCCACGTGTATAAGATACACCTGCAAAGGCGGCACAACCCCAG
TGCCACGTTGTGAGTTGGATAGTTGTGGAAAGAGTCAAATGGCTCTCCTCAAGCGTATTCAACAAGGGGC
TGAAGGATGCCCAGAAGGTACCCCATTGTATGGGATCTGATCTGGGGCCTCGGTGCACATGCTTTACATG
TGTTTAGTCGAGGTTAAAAAACGTCTAGGCCCCCCGAACCACGGGGACGTGGTTTTCCTTTGAAAAACAC
GATGATAATATGGCCACCACCCATATGAAAGAAACCGCTGCTGCTAAAATGACCGAGTACAAGCCCACGG
TGCGCCTCGCCACCCGCGACGACGTCCCCAGGGCCGTACGCACCCTCGCCGCCGCGTTCGCCGACTACCC
CGCCACGCGCCACACCGTCGATCCGGACCGCCACATCGAGCGGGTCACCGAGCTGCAAGAACTCTTCCTC
ACGCGCGTCGGGCTCGACATCGGCAAGGTGTGGGTCGCGGACGACGGCGCCGCGGTGGCGGTCTGGACCA
CGCCGGAGAGCGTCGAAGCGGGGGCGGTGTTCGCCGAGATCGGCCCGCGCATGGCCGAGTTGAGCGGTTC
CCGGCTGGCCGCGCAGCAACAGATGGAAGGCCTCCTGGCGCCGCACCGGCCCAAGGAGCCCGCGTGGTTC
CTGGCCACCGTCGGCGTCTCGCCCGACCACCAGGGCAAGGGTCTGGGCAGCGCCGTCGTGCTCCCCGGAG
TGGAGGCGGCCGAGCGCGCCGGGGTGCCCGCCTTCCTGGAGACCTCCGCGCCCCGCAACCTCCCCTTCTA
CGAGCGGCTCGGCTTCACCGTCACCGCCGACGTCGAGGTGCCCGAAGGACCGCGCACCTGGTGCATGACC
CGCAAGCCCGGTGCCTGGTCGACAAGCATGGGGTAAAGTACTGTTCTCATCACATCATATCAAGGTTATA
TACCATCAATATTGCCACAGATGTTACTTAGCCTTTTAATATTTCTCTAATTTAGTGTATATGCAATGAT
AGTTCTCTGATTTCTGAGATTGAGTTTCTCATGTGTAATGATTATTTAGAGTTTCTCTTTCATCTGTTCA
AATTTTTGTCTAGTTTTATTTTTTACTGATTTGTAAGACTTCTTTTTATAATCTGCATATTACAATTCTC
TTTACTGGGGTGTTGCAAATATTTTCTGTCATTCTATGGCCTGACTTTTCTTAATGGTTTTTTAATTTTA
AAAATAAGTCTTAATATTCATGCAATCTAATTAACAATCTTTTCTTTGTGGTTAGGACTTTGAGTCATAA
GAAATTTTTCTCTACACTGAAGTCATGATGGCATGCTTCTATATTATTTTCTAAAAGATTTAAAGTTTTG
CCTTCTCCATTTAGACTTATAATTCACTGGAATTTTTTTGTGTGTATGGTATGACATATGGGTTCCCTTT
TATTTTTTACATATAAATATATTTCCCTGTTTTTCTAAAAAAGAAAAAGATCATCATTTTCCCATTGTAA
AATGCCATATTTTTTTCATAGGTCACTTACATATATCAATGGGTCTGTTTCTGAGCTCTACTCTATTTTA
TCAGCCTCACTGTCTATCCCCACACATCTCATGCTTTGCTCTAAATCTTGATATTTAGTGGAACATTCTT
TCCCATTTTGTTCTACAAGAATATTTTTGTTATTGTCTTTTGGGCTTCTATATACATTTTAGAATGAGGT
TGGCAAGTTCTCGACCTGCAGCCAAGCTTATCGATAAAATAAAAGATTTTATTTAGTCTCCAGAAAAAGG
GGGGAATGAAAGACCCCACCTGTAGGTTTGGCAAGCTAGCTTAAGTAACGCCATTTTGCAAGGCATGGAA
AATACATAACTGAGAATAGAGAAGTTCAGATCAAGGTTAGGAACAGAGAGACAGCAGAATATGGGCCAAA
CAGGATATCTGTGGTAAGCAGTTCCTGCCCCGGCTCAGGGCCAAGAACAGATGGTCCCCAGATGCGGTCC
CGCCCTCAGCAGTTTCTAGAGAACCATCAGATGTTTCCAGGGTGCCCCAAGGACCTGAAAATGACCCTGT
GCCTTATTTGAACTAACCAATCAGTTCGCTTCTCGCTTCTGTTCGCGCGCTTCTGCTCCCCGAGCTCAAT
AAAAGAGCCCACAACCCCTCACTCGGCGCGCCAGTCCTCCGATAGACTGCGTCGCCCGGGTACCCGTGTA
TCCAATAAACCCTCTTGCAGTTGCATCCGACTTGTGGTCTCGCTGTTCCTTGGGAGGGTCTCCTCTGAGT
GATTGACTACCCGTCAGCGGGGGTCTTTCATGGGTAACAGTTTCTTGAAGTTGGAGAACAACATTCTGAG
GGTAGGAGTCGAATATTAAGTAATCCTGACTCAATTAGCCACTGTTTTGAATCCACATACTCCAATACTC
CTGAAATAGTTCATTATGGACAGCGCAGAAGAGCTGGGGAGAATTAATTCGTAATCATGGTCATAGCTGT
TTCCTGTGTGAAATTGTTATCCGCTCACAATTCCACACAACATACGAGCCGGAAGCATAAAGTGTAAAGC
CTGGGGTGCCTAATGAGTGAGCTAACTCACATTAATTGCGTTGCGCTCACTGCCCGCTTTCCAGTCGGGA
AACCTGTCGTGCCAGCTGCATTAATGAATCGGCCAACGCGCGGGGAGAGGCGGTTTGCGTATTGGGCGCT
CTTCCGCTTCCTCGCTCACTGACTCGCTGCGCTCGGTCGTTCGGCTGCGGCGAGCGGTATCAGCTCACTC
AAAGGCGGTAATACGGTTATCCACAGAATCAGGGGATAACGCAGGAAAGAACATGTGAGCAAAAGGCCAG
CAAAAGGCCAGGAACCGTAAAAAGGCCGCGTTGCTGGCGTTTTTCCATAGGCTCCGCCCCCCTGACGAGC
ATCACAAAAATCGACGCTCAAGTCAGAGGTGGCGAAACCCGACAGGACTATAAAGATACCAGGCGTTTCC
CCCTGGAAGCTCCCTCGTGCGCTCTCCTGTTCCGACCCTGCCGCTTACCGGATACCTGTCCGCCTTTCTC
CCTTCGGGAAGCGTGGCGCTTTCTCATAGCTCACGCTGTAGGTATCTCAGTTCGGTGTAGGTCGTTCGCT
CCAAGCTGGGCTGTGTGCACGAACCCCCCGTTCAGCCCGACCGCTGCGCCTTATCCGGTAACTATCGTCT
TGAGTCCAACCCGGTAAGACACGACTTATCGCCACTGGCAGCAGCCACTGGTAACAGGATTAGCAGAGCG
AGGTATGTAGGCGGTGCTACAGAGTTCTTGAAGTGGTGGCCTAACTACGGCTACACTAGAAGGACAGTAT
TTGGTATCTGCGCTCTGCTGAAGCCAGTTACCTTCGGAAAAAGAGTTGGTAGCTCTTGATCCGGCAAACA
AACCACCGCTGGTAGCGGTGGTTTTTTTGTTTGCAAGCAGCAGATTACGCGCAGAAAAAAAGGATCTCAA
GAAGATCCTTTGATCTTTTCTACGGGGTCTGACGCTCAGTGGAACGAAAACTCACGTTAAGGGATTTTGG
TCATGAGATTATCAAAAAGGATCTTCACCTAGATCCTTTTAAATTAAAAATGAAGTTTTAAATCAATCTA
AAGTATATATGAGTAAACTTGGTCTGACAGTTACCAATGCTTAATCAGTGAGGCACCTATCTCAGCGATC
TGTCTATTTCGTTCATCCATAGTTGCCTGACTCCCCGTCGTGTAGATAACTACGATACGGGAGGGCTTAC
CATCTGGCCCCAGTGCTGCAATGATACCGCGAGACCCACGCTCACCGGCTCCAGATTTATCAGCAATAAA
CCAGCCAGCCGGAAGGGCCGAGCGCAGAAGTGGTCCTGCAACTTTATCCGCCTCCATCCAGTCTATTAAT
TGTTGCCGGGAAGCTAGAGTAAGTAGTTCGCCAGTTAATAGTTTGCGCAACGTTGTTGCCATTGCTACAG
GCATCGTGGTGTCACGCTCGTCGTTTGGTATGGCTTCATTCAGCTCCGGTTCCCAACGATCAAGGCGAGT
TACATGATCCCCCATGTTGTGCAAAAAAGCGGTTAGCTCCTTCGGTCCTCCGATCGTTGTCAGAAGTAAG
TTGGCCGCAGTGTTATCACTCATGGTTATGGCAGCACTGCATAATTCTCTTACTGTCATGCCATCCGTAA
GATGCTTTTCTGTGACTGGTGAGTACTCAACCAAGTCATTCTGAGAATAGTGTATGCGGCGACCGAGTTG
CTCTTGCCCGGCGTCAATACGGGATAATACCGCGCCACATAGCAGAACTTTAAAAGTGCTCATCATTGGA
AAACGTTCTTCGGGGCGAAAACTCTCAAGGATCTTACCGCTGTTGAGATCCAGTTCGATGTAACCCACTC
GTGCACCCAACTGATCTTCAGCATCTTTTACTTTCACCAGCGTTTCTGGGTGAGCAAAAACAGGAAGGCA
AAATGCCGCAAAAAAGGGAATAAGGGCGACACGGAAATGTTGAATACTCATACTCTTCCTTTTTCAATAT
TATTGAAGCATTTATCAGGGTTATTGTCTCATGAGCGGATACATATTTGAATGTATTTAGAAAAATAAAC
AAATAGGGGTTCCGCGCACATTTCCCCGAAAAGTGCCACCTGACGTCTAAGAAACCATTATTATCATGAC
ATTAACCTATAAAAATAGGCGTATCACGAGGCCCTTTCGTCTCGCGCGTTTCGGTGATGACGGTGAAAAC
CTCTGACACATGCAGCTCCCGGAGACGGTCACAGCTTGTCTGTAAGCGGATGCCGGGAGCAGACAAGCCC
GTCAGGGCGCGTCAGCGGGTGTTGGCGGGTGTCGGGGCTGGCTTAACTATGCGGCATCAGAGCAGATTGT
ACTGAGAGTGCACCATATGCGGTGTGAAATACCGCACAGATGCGTAAGGAGAAAATACCGCATCAGGCGC
CATTCGCCATTCAGGCTGCGCAACTGTTGGGAAGGGCGATCGGTGCGGGCCTCTTCGCTATTACGCCAGC
TGGCGAAAGGGGGATGTGCTGCAAGGCGATTAAGTTGGGTAACGCCAGGGTTTTCCCAGTCACGACGTTG
TAAAACGACGGCGCAAGGAAGCAGCCCAGTAGTAGGTTGAGGCCGTTGAGCACCGCCGCCGCAAGGAATG
GTGCATGCAAGGAGATGGCGCCCAACAGTCCCCCGGCCACGGGGCCTGCCACCATACCCACGCCGAAACA
AGCGCTCATGAGCCCGAAGTGGCGAGCCCGATCTTCCCCATCGGTGATGTCGGCGATATAGGCGCCAGCA
ACCGCACCTGTGGCGCCGGTGATGCCGGCCACGATGCGTCCGGCGTAGAGGCGATTAGTCCAATTTGTTA
AAGACAGGATATCAGTGGTCCAGGCTCTAGTTTTGACTCAACAATATCACCAGCTGAAGCCTATAGAGTA
CGAGCCATAGATAAAATAAAAGATTTTATTTAGTCTCCAGAAAAAGGGGGGAA
