>Addgene plasmid #44199 | BC-GPRC | addgene partial sequence | sequence record 63515 | pLXSN_5_primer
CAGCCCTCACTCCTTCTCTAGGCGCCGGAATTAGATCTACCGGTATGTCTGCACTTCTGATCCTAGCTCT
TGTTGGAGCTGCAGTTGCTTTGACCTACTTTGCAGTGCTGATGGTCTCCTCGGTGGAGGTGGACGCCGTG
CACAAGCACTACCTGAGCCTCCTCTCCTACGTGGGCTGTGTCGTCTCTGCCCTGGCCTGCCTTGTCACCA
TTGCCGCCTACCTCTGCTCCAGGGTGCCCCTGCCGTGCAGGAGGAAACCTCGGGACTACACCATCAAGGT
GCACATGAACCTGCTGCTGGCCGTCTTCCTGCTGGACACGAGCTTCCTGCTCAGCGAGCCGGTGGCCCTG
ACAGGCTCTGAGGCTGGCTGCCGAGCCAGTGCCATCTTCCTGCACTTCTCCCTGCTCACCTGCCTTTCCT
GGATGGGCCTCGAGGGGTACAACCTCTACCGACTCGTGGTGGAGGTCTTTGGCACCTATGTCCCTGGCTA
CCTACTCAAGCTGAGCGCCATGGGCTGGGGCTTCCCCATCTTTCTGGTGACGCTGGTGGCCCTGGTGGAT
GTGGACAACTATGGCCCCATCATCTTGGCTGTGCATAGGACTCCAGAGGGCGTCATCTACCCTTCCATGT
GCTGGATCCGGGACTCCCTGGTCAGCTACATCACCAACCTGGGCCTCTTCAGCCTGGTGTTTCTGTTCAA
CATGGCCATGCTAGCCACCATGGTGGTGCAGATCCTGCGGCTGCGCCCCCACACCCAAAAGTGGTCACAT
GTGCTGACACTGCTGGGCCTCAGCCTGGTCCTTGGCCTGCCCTGGGCCTTGATCTTCTTCTCCTTTGCTT
CTGGCACCTTCCAGCTTGTCGTCCTCTACCTTTTCAGCATCATCACCTCCTTCCAAG
